Addgene plasmid #160158: 16 pCOLI_A_Myc
Purpose: (Empty Backbone) N-term Myc 3C cleavable Amp resistant bacterial expression vector
Depositing lab: John Weir. Depositing organization: Friedrich Miescher Laboratory. Publication: InteBac - An integrated bacterial and baculovirus expression vector suite. Altmannova V, Blaha A, Astrinidis S, Reichle H, Weir JR. Protein Sci. 2020 Sep 21. doi: 10.1002/pro.3957. PubMed 32955754.
Backbone
  Vector backbone: pST50Trc
  Modifications to backbone: Custom MCS added to the vector for full compatibility within the InteBac system. N-term 3C cleavable 6xHis and 6xMyc fusion added.
  Vector type: Bacterial Expression
  Promoter: T7
  Tag / fusion protein: 6xHis (N terminal on backbone); 6xMyc (N terminal on backbone)
Growth in bacteria
  Bacterial resistance: Ampicillin, 100 μg/mL
  Growth temperature: 37°C
  Growth strain: DH5alpha
  Copy number: Low Copy
Gene/Insert
  Cloning method: Gibson Cloning
  Sequencing primers: 5′ T7_fwd; 3′ T7_rev
Terms and licenses: Academic/Nonprofit Terms; Industry Terms: Not Available to Industry
How to cite: 16 pCOLI_A_Myc was a gift from John Weir (Addgene plasmid # 160158 ; http://n2t.net/addgene:160158 ; RRID:Addgene_160158)
