[The description below was written by a language model from this plasmid's Addgene catalogue record and pLannotate feature annotations shown in this document.]
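Description:
16 pCOLI_A_Myc is an empty-backbone bacterial expression vector of about 3.2 kb, derived from pST50Trc and belonging to the InteBac suite of bacterial and baculovirus expression vectors. It is propagated in E. coli and selected with ampicillin, with TEM beta-lactamase (bla) expressed from its own AmpR promoter. Replication relies on a ColE1/pMB1-type origin. The plasmid also carries the rop gene and the pBR322 bom region, and Rop restrains copy number, which fits the catalogue listing of the plasmid as low copy. A short mbeC fragment next to rop appears to be a remnant of the ColE1-type backbone, and an fd terminator lies between bla and the origin.

The expression cassette consists of a T7 promoter, the efficient phage T7 gene 10 ribosome binding site, an N-terminal tag region, a custom multiple cloning site and a T7 terminator. Expression therefore needs a host that supplies T7 RNA polymerase. According to the record, the backbone provides an N-terminal 6xHis and 6xMyc fusion that can be removed with 3C protease. The automated annotation picks up only a short Myc-repeat fragment in this region and does not mark the His tag or the 3C site. A small hit to a gene 10-derived solubility tag just upstream of the terminator is probably residual vector sequence rather than a functional fusion partner.

No insert is present. Genes of interest are introduced by Gibson assembly into the standardised MCS, which was designed for compatibility across the InteBac system. The resulting proteins carry a His tag usable for affinity purification and Myc epitopes usable for detection or pull-down, both of which can be cleaved off.
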