Features (pLannotate 1.2.2; 12 found; start..end, strand, type, name):
    484..523     +  terminator     fd terminator: central terminator from bacteriophage fd (Otsuka and Kunisawa, 1982)
    554..1142    +  rep_origin     ori: high-copy-number ColE1/pMB1/pBR322/pUC origin of replication
   1328..1467    -  misc_feature   bom: basis of mobility region from pBR322
   1569..1760    -  CDS            rop: Rop protein, which maintains plasmids at low copy number; rop
   1800..1910    +  CDS            mbeC (fragment): MBEC_ECOLX - Experimental evidence at protein level: Swiss-Prot protein existence level 1. Required for efficient mobilization of ColE1 plasmid and is thus essential to promote the specific transfer of the plasmid during conjugation. Probably functions by inducing DNA bending, helping the MbeA relaxase to melt the DNA around the nic site and cleave the phosphodiester bond. Binds specifically double-stranded DNA (dsDNA) containing the ColE1 oriT but does not recognize the inverted repeat (IR). From Escherichia coli.
   1997..2015    +  promoter       T7 promoter: promoter for bacteriophage T7 RNA polymerase
   2053..2075    +  RBS            RBS: efficient ribosome binding site from bacteriophage T7 gene 10 (Olins and Rangwala, 1989)
   2317..2339    +  CDS            13xMyc (fragment): 13 tandem Myc epitope tags
   2526..2575    +  CDS            SET1 (fragment): solubility-enhancement tag derived from T7 phage gene 10B
   2583..2630    +  terminator     T7 terminator: transcription terminator for bacteriophage T7 RNA polymerase
   2695..2786    +  promoter       AmpR promoter: bla
   2787..477     +  CDS            bla (across the origin): BLAT_ECOLX - Experimental evidence at protein level: Swiss-Prot protein existence level 1. TEM-type are the most prevalent beta-lactamases in enterobacteria; they hydrolyze the beta-lactam bond in susceptible beta-lactam antibiotics, thus conferring resistance to penicillins and cephalosporins. TEM-3 and TEM-4 are capable of hydrolyzing cefotaxime and ceftazidime. TEM-5 is capable of hydrolyzing ceftazidime. TEM-6 is capable of hydrolyzing ceftazidime and aztreonam. TEM-8/CAZ-2, TEM- 16/CAZ-7 and TEM-24/CAZ-6 are markedly active against ceftazidime. IRT- 4 shows resistance to beta-lactamase in
>Addgene plasmid #160158 | 16 pCOLI_A_Myc | addgene full sequence | sequence record 318487 | Addgene NGS Result
AGTGATAACACTGCGGCGAACTTACTTCTGACAACCATCGGTGGACCGAAGGAATTAACCGCTTTTTTGC
ACAATATGGGAGACCATGTAACTCGCCTTGACCGTTGGGAACCAGAACTGAATGAAGCCATACCAAACGA
CGAGCGAGACACCACAATGCCTGCGGCAATGGCAACAACATTACGCAAACTATTAACTGGCGAACTACTT
ACTCTGGCTTCACGGCAACAATTAATAGACTGGCTTGAAGCGGATAAAGTTGCAGGACCACTACTGCGTT
CGGCACTTCCTGCTGGCTGGTTTATTGCTGATAAATCTGGGGCAGGAGAGCGTGGTTCACGGGGTATCAT
TGCCGCACTTGGACCAGATGGTAAGCCTTCCCGTATCGTAGTTATCTACACGACGGGTAGTCAGGCAACT
ATGGACGAACGAAATAGACAGATTGCTGAAATAGGGGCTTCACTGATTAAGCATTGGTAAACCGATACAA
TTAAAGGCTCCTTTTGGAGCCTTTTTTTTTGGACGGACCGGTAGAAAAGATCAAAGGATCTTCTTGAGAT
CCTTTTTTTCTGCGCGTAATCTGCTGCTTGCAAACAAAAAAACCACCGCTACCAGCGGTGGTTTGTTTGC
CGGATCAAGAGCTACCAACTCTTTTTCCGAAGGTAACTGGCTTCAGCAGAGCGCAGATACCAAATACTGT
CCTTCTAGTGTAGCCGTAGTTAGGCCACCACTTCAAGAACTCTGTAGCACCGCCTACATACCTCGCTCTG
CTAATCCTGTTACCAGTGGCTGCTGCCAGTGGCGATAAGTCGTGTCTTACCGGGTTGGACTCAAGACGAT
AGTTACCGGATAAGGCGCAGCGGTCGGGCTGAACGGGGGGTTCGTGCACACAGCCCAGCTTGGAGCGAAC
GACCTACACCGAACTGAGATACCTACAGCGTGAGCTATGAGAAAGCGCCACGCTTCCCGAAGGGAGAAAG
GCGGACAGGTATCCGGTAAGCGGCAGGGTCGGAACAGGAGAGCGCACGAGGGAGCTTCCAGGGGGAAACG
CCTGGTATCTTTATAGTCCTGTCGGGTTTCGCCACCTCTGACTTGAGCGTCGATTTTTGTGATGCTCGTC
AGGGGGGCGGAGCCTATGGAAAAACGCCAGCAACGCGGCCTTTTTACGGTTCCTGGCCTTTTGCTGGCCT
TTTGCTCACATGTTCTTTCCTGCGTTATCCCCTGATTCTGTGGATAACCGTATTACCGCCTTTGAGTGAG
CTGATACCGCTCGCCGCAGCCGAACGACCGAGCGCAGCGAGTCAGTGAGCGAGGAAGCGGAAGAGCGCCT
GATGCGGTATTTTCTCCTTACGCATCTGTGCGGTATTTCACACCGCAATGGTGCACTCTCAGTACAATCT
GCTCTGATGCCGCATAGTTAAGCCAGTATACACTCCGCTATCGCTACGTGACTGGGTCATGGCTGCGCCC
CGACACCCGCCAACACCCGCTGACGCGCCCTGACGGGCTTGTCTGCTCCCGGCATCCGCTTACAGACAAG
CTGTGACCGTCTCCGGGAGCTGCATGTGTCAGAGGTTTTCACCGTCATCACCGAAACGCGCGAGGCAGCT
GCGGTAAAGCTCATCAGCGTGGTCGTGAAGCGATTCACAGATGTCTGCCTGTTCATCCGCGTCCAGCTCG
TTGAGTTTCTCCAGAAGCGTTAATGTCTGGCTTCTGATAAAGCGGGCCATGTTAAGGGCGGTTTTTTCCT
GTTTGGTCACTGATGCCTCCGTGTAAGGGGGATTTCTGTTCATGGGGTAATGATACCGATGAAACGAGAG
AGGATGCTCACGATACGGGTTACTGATGATGAACATGCCCGGTTACTGGAACGTTGTGAGGGTAAACAAC
TGGCGGTATGGATGCGGCGGGACCAGAGAAAAATCACTCAGGGTCAATGCCAGCGCTTCGTTAATACAGA
TGTAGGTGTTGGCACCATGCATCGATCCCGCGAAATTAATACGACTCACTATAGGGAGACCACAACGGTT
TCCCTCCGGCTCCGGAAATAATTTTGTTTAACTTTAAGAAGGAGATATACATATGGGAAGTTCTCATCAC
CACCATCATCATAGTTCGGGCTCCGAGCAGAAACTTATCTCTGAGGAAGACTTAAATGGGGAGCAGAAGT
TGATCTCGGAGGAAGATCTGAATGGTGAGCAAAAGTTAATCTCCGAAGAAGACTTGAATGGCGAACAAAA
ACTGATCTCAGAGGAAGATTTGAACGGCGAACAGAAGTTAATCTCTGAGGAGGATCTGAACGGAGAACAG
AAACTTATTTCGGAAGAAGATTTGAACGGGTCGAGTGGTAGTCTGGAAGTTCTGTTCCAGGGGCCCGGAT
CCCGGTCCGACATATGAGCGCGCGGAATTCAAAGGCCTACGTCGACGAGCTCACTAGTCGCGGCCGCTTT
CGAATCTAGAGCCTGCAGTCTCGACAAGCTTGTCGAGAAGTACTAGAGGATGTACAACGCGTGCGCGCTG
ATCCGGCTGCTAACAAAGCCCGAAAGGAAGCTGAGTTGGCTGCTGCCACCGCTGAGCAATAACTAGCATA
ACCCCTTGGGGCCTCTAAACGGGTCTTGAGGGGTTTTTTGCTGAAAGGAGGAACTATATCGGGATTAGCC
CGCCTAATGAGCGGGCTTTTTTTTAATTCCCCTATTTGTTTATTTTTCTAAATACATTCAAATATGTATC
CGCTCATGAGACAATAACCCTGATAAATGCTTCAATAATATTGAAAAAGGAAGAGTATGAGTATTCAACA
TTTCCGTGTCGCCCTTATTCCCTTTTTTGCGGCATTTTGCCTTCCTGTTTTTGCTCACCCAGAAACGCTC
GTGAAAGTAAAAGACGCAGAGGACCAATTGGGGGCACGAGTGGGATACATAGAACTGGACTTGAATAGCG
GTAAAATCCTTGAGAGTTTTCGCCCTGAAGAGCGTTTTCCAATGATGAGCACTTTCAAAGTTCTGCTATG
TGGAGCAGTATTATCCCGTGTAGATGCGGGGCAAGAGCAACTCGGACGACGAATACACTATTCGCAGAAT
GACTTGGTTGAATACTCCCCAGTGACAGAAAAGCACCTTACGGACGGAATGACGGTAAGAGAATTATGTA
GTGCCGCCATAACGATG
